Addgene plasmid #75337: Puro-iNgn3
Purpose: doxycycline inducible Ngn3 over-expression
Depositing lab: Danwei Huangfu. Depositing organization: Memorial Sloan-Kettering Cancer Center. Publication: Genome Editing of Lineage Determinants in Human Pluripotent Stem Cells Reveals Mechanisms of Pancreatic Development and Diabetes. Zhu Z, Li QV, Lee K, Rosen BP, Gonzalez F, Soh CL, Huangfu D. Cell Stem Cell. 2016 Apr 27. pii: S1934-5909(16)30002-9. doi: 10.1016/j.stem.2016.03.015. PubMed 27133796.
Backbone
  Vector backbone: N/A
  Total vector size (bp): 7954
  Vector type: Mammalian Expression
  Selectable markers: Puromycin
Growth in bacteria
  Bacterial resistance: Ampicillin, 100 μg/mL
  Growth temperature: 30°C
  Growth strain: NEB Stable
  Copy number: High Copy
Gene/Insert
  Gene/Insert name: neurogenin 3 (alt names: Ngn3; Neurog3)
  Species: M. musculus (mouse)
  GenBank ID: 50674
  Entrez Gene: Neurog3 (a.k.a. Atoh5, Math4B, bHLHa7, ngn3)
  Promoter: TRE-tight
  Cloning method: Gateway Cloning
  Sequencing primers: 5′ cagctcaggttctgggagag; 3′ gaaatttgtgatgctattgc
Terms and licenses: Academic/Nonprofit Terms; Industry Terms: Not Available to Industry
How to cite: Puro-iNgn3 was a gift from Danwei Huangfu (Addgene plasmid # 75337 ; http://n2t.net/addgene:75337 ; RRID:Addgene_75337)
