[The description below was written by a language model from this plasmid's Addgene catalogue record and pLannotate feature annotations shown in this document.]
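Description:
Puro-iNgn3 is a mammalian expression plasmid of about 7.9 kb designed for doxycycline-inducible over-expression of mouse neurogenin 3 (Neurog3/Ngn3). The catalogue lists no named backbone, but the feature table shows it is built as a targeting donor. Left and right homology arms from the AAVS1 locus, in intron 1 of human PPP1R12C, flank the payload, which implies insertion into this site by homology-directed repair. In bacteria it replicates from a high-copy ColE1/pUC-type origin and is selected with ampicillin through β-lactamase. The backbone also carries remnants of earlier cloning vectors: fragments of lacZα, ccdB, a Tn5 transposase and NeoR/KanR, along with lac regulatory elements and T7 and T3 promoters. These are annotated only as fragments and are probably not functional parts of the design.

Two cassettes lie between the homology arms. The first is a splice acceptor followed by the puromycin N-acetyltransferase gene and a bGH polyadenylation signal. No promoter is annotated for this cassette, which fits a gene-trap arrangement in which puromycin resistance is expressed from the endogenous PPP1R12C transcript after correct integration. The second cassette is in the opposite orientation. It consists of the TRE-tight promoter (seven tet operators upstream of a minimal CMV promoter), the Neurog3 coding sequence flanked by attB1 and attB2 sites left from Gateway cloning, and an SV40 polyadenylation signal. The plasmid encodes no tetracycline transactivator, so induction requires one supplied separately. The associated publication concerns pancreatic lineage determinants in human pluripotent stem cells, where Neurog3 specifies endocrine precursors.
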