Features (pLannotate 1.2.2; 26 found; start..end, strand, type, name):
    809..834     +  misc_feature   SA: splice acceptor site
    921..1520    +  CDS            PuroR: puromycin N-acetyltransferase; pac from Streptomyces alboniger; confers resistance to puromycin
   1558..1782    +  polyA_signal   bGH poly(A) signal: bovine growth hormone polyadenylation signal
   1789..1870    -  polyA_signal   SV40 poly(A) signal: SV40 polyadenylation signal
   1893..1976    -  CDS            large T antigen (fragment): large T antigen from SV40 (simian virus 40)
   2054..2078    +  protein_bind   attB2: mutant version of attB; recombination site for the Gateway® BP reaction BP Clonase™
   2105..2746    -  CDS            Neurog3: NGN3_MOUSE - Also known as Ath4b, Atoh5, Ngn3. Experimental evidence at protein level: Swiss-Prot protein existence level 1. Acts as a transcriptional regulator. Together with NKX2-2, initiates transcriptional activation of NEUROD1. Involved in neurogenesis. Also required for the specification of a common precursor of the 4 pancreatic endocrine cell types. From Mus musculus (Mouse).
   2778..2802    -  protein_bind   attB1: mutant version of attB; recombination site for the Gateway® BP reaction BP Clonase™
   2819..3133    -  promoter       tight TRE promoter: Tet-responsive promoter PTight, consisting of seven tet operator sequences followed by the minimal CMV promoter
   3150..3986    +  misc_feature   HA-R: right homology arm from the adeno-associated virus integration site (AAVS1) within intron 1 of the human PPP1R12C gene
   4021..4039    -  promoter       T7 promoter: promoter for bacteriophage T7 RNA polymerase
   4042..4189    +  CDS            lacZα (fragment): LacZα fragment of β-galactosidase; lacZ fragment
   4199..4502    +  CDS            ccdB (fragment): CcdB, a bacterial toxin that poisons DNA gyrase; ccdB; Plasmids containing the ccdB gene cannot be propagated in standard E. coli strains.
   4550..4819    +  CDS            tnpA (fragment): TN5P_ECOLX - Also known as tnp. Experimental evidence at protein level: Swiss-Prot protein existence level 1. Mediates transposition of transposon Tn5 by a 'cut and paste' mechanism. First, the monomeric transposase binds the 19 bp inverted DNA repeats flanking the transposon. Then, dimerization of the DNA- bound transposase creates a synaptic DNA complex. After nicking of the first DNA strand, excision of the transposon proceeds through a series of intermediates. The transposase then mediates the insertion of the transposon at a new site by strand transfer. The activity of the wild- type tran
   4851..5649    +  CDS            NeoR/KanR (fragment): aminoglycoside phosphotransferase from Tn5; aph(3')-II (or nptII); confers resistance to neomycin, kanamycin, and G418 (Geneticin®)
   5670..5720    -  misc_feature   bom (fragment): basis of mobility region from pBR322
   5747..5806    +  promoter       AmpR promoter (fragment): bla
   5899..6759    -  CDS            AmpR: β-lactamase; bla; confers resistance to ampicillin, carbenicillin, and related antibiotics
   6760..6812    -  promoter       AmpR promoter (fragment): bla
   6883..7471    +  rep_origin     ori: high-copy-number ColE1/pMB1/pBR322/pUC origin of replication
   7654..7746    +  CDS            lacI (fragment): lac repressor; lacI; The lac repressor binds to the lac operator to inhibit transcription in E. coli. This inhibition can be relieved by adding lactose or isopropyl-β-D-thiogalactopyranoside (IPTG).
   7759..7780    +  protein_bind   CAP binding site: CAP binding activates transcription in the presence of cAMP. E. coli catabolite activator protein
   7795..7825    +  promoter       lac promoter: promoter for the E. coli lac operon
   7833..7849    +  protein_bind   lac operator: The lac repressor binds to the lac operator to inhibit transcription in E. coli. This inhibition can be relieved by adding lactose or isopropyl-β-D-thiogalactopyranoside (IPTG). lac repressor encoded by lacI
   7894..7912    +  promoter       T3 promoter: promoter for bacteriophage T3 RNA polymerase
   7947..802     +  misc_feature   HA-L (across the origin): left homology arm from the adeno-associated virus integration site (AAVS1) within intron 1 of the human PPP1R12C gene
>Addgene plasmid #75337 | Puro-iNgn3 | depositor full sequence | sequence record 149897 | Puro-iNgn3 sequence 7948 bps
CTTTCTCTGACCAGCATTCTCTCCCCTGGGCCTGTGCCGCTTTCTGTCTGCAGCTTGTGGCCTGGGTCAC
CTCTACGGCTGGCCCAGATCCTTCCCTGCCGCCTCCTTCAGGTTCCGTCTTCCTCCACTCCCTCTTCCCC
TTGCTCTCTGCTGTGTTGCTGCCCAAGGATGCTCTTTCCGGAGCACTTCCTTCTCGGCGCTGCACCACGT
GATGTCCTCTGAGCGGATCCTCCCCGTGTCTGGGTCCTCTCCGGGCATCTCTCCTCCCTCACCCAACCCC
ATGCCGTCTTCACTCGCTGGGTTCCCTTTTCCTTCTCCTTCTGGGGCCTGTGCCATCTCTCGTTTCTTAG
GATGGCCTTCTCCGACGGATGTCTCCCTTGCGTCCCGCCTCCCCTTCTTGTAGGCCTGCATCATCACCGT
TTTTCTGGACAACCCCAAAGTACCCCGTCTCCCTGGCTTTAGCCACCTCTCCATCCTCTTGCTTTCTTTG
CCTGGACACCCCGTTCTCCTGTGGATTCGGGTCACCTCTCACTCCTTTCATTTGGGCAGCTCCCCTACCC
CCCTTACCTCTCTAGTCTGTGCTAGCTCTTCCAGCCCCCTGTCATGGCATCTTCCAGGGGTCCGAGAGCT
CAGCTAGTCTTCTTCCTCCAACCCGGGCCCCTATGTCCACTTCAGGACAGCATGTTTGCTGCCTCCAGGG
ATCCTGTGTCCCCGAGCTGGGACCACCTTATATTCCCAGGGCCGGTTAATGTGGCTCTGGTTCTGGGTAC
TTTTATCTGTCCCCTCCACCCCACAGTGGGGCAAGCTTCTGACCTCTTCTCTTCCTCCCACAGGGCCTCG
AGAGATCTGGCAGCGGAGAGGGCAGAGGAAGTCTTCTAACATGCGGTGACGTGGAGGAGAATCCCGGCCC
TAGGCTCGAGATGACCGAGTACAAGCCCACGGTGCGCCTCGCCACCCGCGACGACGTCCCCAGGGCCGTA
CGCACCCTCGCCGCCGCGTTCGCCGACTACCCCGCCACGCGCCACACCGTCGATCCGGACCGCCACATCG
AGCGGGTCACCGAGCTGCAAGAACTCTTCCTCACGCGCGTCGGGCTCGACATCGGCAAGGTGTGGGTCGC
GGACGACGGCGCCGCGGTGGCGGTCTGGACCACGCCGGAGAGCGTCGAAGCGGGGGCGGTGTTCGCCGAG
ATCGGCCCGCGCATGGCCGAGTTGAGCGGTTCCCGGCTGGCCGCGCAGCAACAGATGGAAGGCCTCCTGG
CGCCGCACCGGCCCAAGGAGCCCGCGTGGTTCCTGGCCACCGTCGGCGTCTCGCCCGACCACCAGGGCAA
GGGTCTGGGCAGCGCCGTCGTGCTCCCCGGAGTGGAGGCGGCCGAGCGCGCCGGGGTGCCCGCCTTCCTG
GAGACCTCCGCGCCCCGCAACCTCCCCTTCTACGAGCGGCTCGGCTTCACCGTCACCGCCGACGTCGAGG
TGCCCGAAGGACCGCGCACCTGGTGCATGACCCGCAAGCCCGGTGCCTGATCTAGAGGGCCCGTTTAAAC
CCGCTGATCAGCCTCGACTGTGCCTTCTAGTTGCCAGCCATCTGTTGTTTGCCCCTCCCCCGTGCCTTCC
TTGACCCTGGAAGGTGCCACTCCCACTGTCCTTTCCTAATAAAATGAGGAAATTGCATCGCATTGTCTGA
GTAGGTGTCATTCTATTCTGGGGGGTGGGGTGGGGCAGGACAGCAAGGGGGAGGATTGGGAAGACAATAG
CAGGCATGCTGGGGATGCGGTGGGCTCTATGGGTCGAGGCAGTGAAAAAAATGCTTTATTTGTGAAATTT
GTGATGCTATTGCTTTATTTGTAACCATTATAAGCTGCAATAAACAAGTTAACAACAACAATTGCATTCA
TTTTATGTTTCAGGTTCAGGGGGAGGTGTGGGAGGTTTTTTAAAGCAAGTAAAACCTCTACAAATGTGGT
ATGGCTGATTATGATCCTCTAGAGATATCGTCGACAAGCTTATCGATGCGGCCGCGCTAGCACGCGTCAG
CTGACTAGAGGATCCCCGGATCAACCACTTTGTACAAGAAAGCTGGGTCTAGATATCTCGAGTGCGGCCG
CTCACAAGAAGTCTGAGAACACCAGTGCTCCCGGGAGCAGATAGGATGGGGAGCTGGGCACCTGCAGGCC
AGGGAATTCCTCCAATGAGGCCGTGGGGCTCAGGTTACCCGCTTGGGAGACTGGGGAGTAGATAGAGCCC
CAGTCCCCGTTGGAGCCACCTCCGGGGCTCCCCAGCTCTCCACAGGGCACAGGGGGCTCCGGGCCATAGA
AGCTGTGGTCCGCTATGCGCAGCGTCTGAGTCAGTGCCCAGATGTAGTTGTGGGCGAAGCGCAGGGTCTC
GATCTTTGTAAGTTTGGCGTCATCCGGGAAGGTGGGCAGGACACCGCGCAGCGCATCCAGCGCCGAGTTG
AGGTTGTGCATGCGATTGCGCTCCCGATCATTGGCCTTCTTGCGCCGGCTTCTTCGCTGTTTGCTGAGTG
CCAACTCGCTCTTGGGCCTGTTGCGCCCTCCGCGTCGGGCGCGGAGCTTCCTCGAGGTCCCTCGGCAGTC
ACCCACTTCTGCTTCGGAGCAGTCCCTAGGTATGAGAGTGGGGCTAGGTGGGGTGGAATTGGAACTGAGC
ACTTCGTGGTCCGAGGCTCCGGGAAAAGGTTGTTGTGTCTCTGGGGACACTTGGATGGTGAGCGCATCCA
AGGGATGAGGCGCCATGGATCCAGTCGACTGAATTGGTTCCGGCGCCAGCCTGCTTTTTTGTACAAACTT
GTTGATCGGAATTCTCCAGGCGATCTGACGGTTCACTAAACGAGCTCTGCTTATATAGGCCTCCCACCGT
ACACGCCTACCTCGACATACGTTCTCTATCACTGATAGGGAGTAAACTCGACATACGTTCTCTATCACTG
ATAGGGATAAACTCGACATACGTTCTCTATCACTGATAGGGAGTAAACTCGACATACGTTCTCTATCACT
GATAGGGAGTAAACTCGACATACGTTCTCTATCACTGATAGGGAGTAAACTCGACATCGTTCTCTATCAC
TGATAGGGAGTAAACTCGACATACGTTCTCTATCACTGATAGGGAGTAAACTCGACAGTACTAAGCTTTA
CTAGGGACAGGATTGGTGACAGAAAAGCCCCATCCTTAGGCCTCCTCCTTCCTAGTCTCCTGATATTGGG
TCTAACCCCCACCTCCTGTTAGGCAGATTCCTTATCTGGTGACACACCCCCATTTCCTGGAGCCATCTCT
CTCCTTGCCAGAACCTCTAAGGTTTGCTTACGATGGAGCCAGAGAGGATCCTGGGAGGGAGAGCTTGGCA
GGGGGTGGGAGGGAAGGGGGGGATGCGTGACCTGCCCGGTTCTCAGTGGCCACCCTGCGCTACCCTCTCC
CAGAACCTGAGCTGCTCTGACGCGGCTGTCTGGTGCGTTTCACTGATCCTGGTGCTGCAGCTTCCTTACA
CTTCCCAAGAGGAGAAGCAGTTTGGAAAAACAAAATCAGAATAAGTTGGTCCTGAGTTCTAACTTTGGCT
CTTCACCTTTCTAGTCCCCAATTTATATTGTTCCTCCGTGCGTCAGTTTTACCTGTGAGATAAGGCCAGT
AGCCAGCCCCGTCCTGGCAGGGCTGTGGTGAGGAGGGGGGTGTCCGTGTGGAAAACTCCCTTTGTGAGAA
TGGTGCGTCCTAGGTGTTCACCAGGTCGTGGCCGCCTCTACTCCCTTTCTCTTTCTCCATCCTTCTTTCC
TTAAAGAGTCCCCAGTGCTATCTGGGACATATTCCTCCGCCCAGAGCAGGGTCCCGCTTCCCTAAGGCCC
TGCTCTGGGCTTCTGGGTTTGAGTCCTTGGCAAGCCCAGGAGAGGCGCTCAGGCTTCCCTGTCCCCCTTC
CTCGTCCACCATCTCATGCCCCTGGCTCTCCTGCCCCTTCCCTACAGGGGTTCCTGGCTCTGCTCTAAGG
GCGAATTCGCGGCCGCTAAATTCAATTCGCCCTATAGTGAGTCGTATTACAATTCACTGGCCGTCGTTTT
ACAACGTCGTGACTGGGAAAACCCTGGCGTTACCCAACTTAATCGCCTTGCAGCACATCCCCCTTTCGCC
AGCTGGCGTAATAGCGAAGAGGCCCGCACCGATCGCCCTTCCCAACAGTTGCGCAGCCTATACGTACGGC
AGTTTAAGGTTTACACCTATAAAAGAGAGAGCCGTTATCGTCTGTTTGTGGATGTACAGAGTGATATTAT
TGACACGCCGGGGCGACGGATGGTGATCCCCCTGGCCAGTGCACGTCTGCTGTCAGATAAAGTCTCCCGT
GAACTTTACCCGGTGGTGCATATCGGGGATGAAAGCTGGCGCATGATGACCACCGATATGGCCAGTGTGC
CGGTCTCCGTTATCGGGGAAGAAGTGGCTGATCTCAGCCACCGCGAAAATGACATCAAAAACGCCATTAA
CCTGATGTTCTGGGGAATATAAATGTCAGGCATGAGATTATCAAAAAGGATCTTCACCTAGATCCTTTTC
ACGTAGAAAGCCAGTCCGCAGAAACGGTGCTGACCCCGGATGAATGTCAGCTACTGGGCTATCTGGACAA
GGGAAAACGCAAGCGCAAAGAGAAAGCAGGTAGCTTGCAGTGGGCTTACATGGCGATAGCTAGACTGGGC
GGTTTTATGGACAGCAAGCGAACCGGAATTGCCAGCTGGGGCGCCCTCTGGTAAGGTTGGGAAGCCCTGC
AAAGTAAACTGGATGGCTTTCTTGCCGCCAAGGATCTGATGGCGCAGGGGATCAAGCTCTGATCAAGAGA
CAGGATGAGGATCGTTTCGCATGATTGAACAAGATGGATTGCACGCAGGTTCTCCGGCCGCTTGGGTGGA
GAGGCTATTCGGCTATGACTGGGCACAACAGACAATCGGCTGCTCTGATGCCGCCGTGTTCCGGCTGTCA
GCGCAGGGGCGCCCGGTTCTTTTTGTCAAGACCGACCTGTCCGGTGCCCTGAATGAACTGCAAGACGAGG
CAGCGCGGCTATCGTGGCTGGCCACGACGGGCGTTCCTTGCGCAGCTGTGCTCGACGTTGTCACTGAAGC
GGGAAGGGACTGGCTGCTATTGGGCGAAGTGCCGGGGCAGGATCTCCTGTCATCTCACCTTGCTCCTGCC
GAGAAAGTATCCATCATGGCTGATGCAATGCGGCGGCTGCATACGCTTGATCCGGCTACCTGCCCATTCG
ACCACCAAGCGAAACATCGCATCGAGCGAGCACGTACTCGGATGGAAGCCGGTCTTGTCGATCAGGATGA
TCTGGACGAAGAGCATCAGGGGCTCGCGCCAGCCGAACTGTTCGCCAGGCTCAAGGCGAGCATGCCCGAC
GGCGAGGATCTCGTCGTGACCCATGCATGGCGATGCCTGCTTGCCGAATATCATGGTGGAAAATGGCCGC
TTTTCTGGATTCATCGACTGTGGCCGGCTGGGTGTGGCGGACCGCTATCAGGACATAGCGTTGGCTACCC
GTGATATTGCTGAAGAGCTTGGCGGCGAATGGGCTGACCGCTTCCTCGTGCTTTACGGTATCGCCGCTCC
CGATTCGCAGCGCATCGCCTTCTATCGCCTTCTTGACGAGTTCTTCTGAATTATTAACGCTTACAATTTC
CTGATGCGGTATTTTCTCCTTACGCATCTGTGCGGTATTTCACACCGCATCAGGTGGCACTTTTCGGGGA
AATGTGCGCGGAACCCCTATTTGTTTATTTTTCTAAATACATTCAAATATGTATCCGCTCATGAGATTAT
CAAAAAGGATCTTCACCTAGATCCTTTTAAATTAAAAATGAAGTTTTAAATCAATCTAAAGTATATATGA
GTAAACTTGGTCTGACAGTTACCAATGCTTAATCAGTGAGGCACCTATCTCAGCGATCTGTCTATTTCGT
TCATCCATAGTTGCCTGACTCCCCGTCGTGTAGATAACTACGATACGGGAGGGCTTACCATCTGGCCCCA
GTGCTGCAATGATACCGCGAGACCCACGCTCACCGGCTCCAGATTTATCAGCAATAAACCAGCCAGCCGG
AAGGGCCGAGCGCAGAAGTGGTCCTGCAACTTTATCCGCCTCCATCCAGTCTATTAATTGTTGCCGGGAA
GCTAGAGTAAGTAGTTCGCCAGTTAATAGTTTGCGCAACGTTGTTGCCATTGCTACAGGCATCGTGGTGT
CACGCTCGTCGTTTGGTATGGCTTCATTCAGCTCCGGTTCCCAACGATCAAGGCGAGTTACATGATCCCC
CATGTTGTGCAAAAAAGCGGTTAGCTCCTTCGGTCCTCCGATCGTTGTCAGAAGTAAGTTGGCCGCAGTG
TTATCACTCATGGTTATGGCAGCACTGCATAATTCTCTTACTGTCATGCCATCCGTAAGATGCTTTTCTG
TGACTGGTGAGTACTCAACCAAGTCATTCTGAGAATAGTGTATGCGGCGACCGAGTTGCTCTTGCCCGGC
GTCAATACGGGATAATACCGCGCCACATAGCAGAACTTTAAAAGTGCTCATCATTGGAAAACGTTCTTCG
GGGCGAAAACTCTCAAGGATCTTACCGCTGTTGAGATCCAGTTCGATGTAACCCACTCGTGCACCCAACT
GATCTTCAGCATCTTTTACTTTCACCAGCGTTTCTGGGTGAGCAAAAACAGGAAGGCAAAATGCCGCAAA
AAAGGGAATAAGGGCGACACGGAAATGTTGAATACTCATACTCTTCCTTTTTCAATATTATTGAAGCATT
TATCAGGGTTATTGTCTCATGACCAAAATCCCTTAACGTGAGTTTTCGTTCCACTGAGCGTCAGACCCCG
TAGAAAAGATCAAAGGATCTTCTTGAGATCCTTTTTTTCTGCGCGTAATCTGCTGCTTGCAAACAAAAAA
ACCACCGCTACCAGCGGTGGTTTGTTTGCCGGATCAAGAGCTACCAACTCTTTTTCCGAAGGTAACTGGC
TTCAGCAGAGCGCAGATACCAAATACTGTTCTTCTAGTGTAGCCGTAGTTAGGCCACCACTTCAAGAACT
CTGTAGCACCGCCTACATACCTCGCTCTGCTAATCCTGTTACCAGTGGCTGCTGCCAGTGGCGATAAGTC
GTGTCTTACCGGGTTGGACTCAAGACGATAGTTACCGGATAAGGCGCAGCGGTCGGGCTGAACGGGGGGT
TCGTGCACACAGCCCAGCTTGGAGCGAACGACCTACACCGAACTGAGATACCTACAGCGTGAGCTATGAG
AAAGCGCCACGCTTCCCGAAGGGAGAAAGGCGGACAGGTATCCGGTAAGCGGCAGGGTCGGAACAGGAGA
GCGCACGAGGGAGCTTCCAGGGGGAAACGCCTGGTATCTTTATAGTCCTGTCGGGTTTCGCCACCTCTGA
CTTGAGCGTCGATTTTTGTGATGCTCGTCAGGGGGGCGGAGCCTATGGAAAAACGCCAGCAACGCGGCCT
TTTTACGGTTCCTGGCCTTTTGCTGGCCTTTTGCTCACATGTTCTTTCCTGCGTTATCCCCTGATTCTGT
GGATAACCGTATTACCGCCTTTGAGTGAGCTGATACCGCTCGCCGCAGCCGAACGACCGAGCGCAGCGAG
TCAGTGAGCGAGGAAGCGGAAGAGCGCCCAATACGCAAACCGCCTCTCCCCGCGCGTTGGCCGATTCATT
AATGCAGCTGGCACGACAGGTTTCCCGACTGGAAAGCGGGCAGTGAGCGCAACGCAATTAATGTGAGTTA
GCTCACTCATTAGGCACCCCAGGCTTTACACTTTATGCTTCCGGCTCGTATGTTGTGTGGAATTGTGAGC
GGATAACAATTTCACACAGGAAACAGCTATGACCATGATTACGCCAAGCTCAGAATTAACCCTCACTAAA
GGGACTAGTCCTGCAGGTTTAAACGAATTCGCCCTTTG
