>Addgene plasmid #75337 | Puro-iNgn3 | addgene partial sequence | sequence record 147946 | LNCX 5'-AGCTCGTTTAGTGAACCGTCAGATC-3'
AACCAATTCAGTCGACTGGATCCATGGCGCCTCATCCCTTGGATGCGCTCACCATCCAAGTGTCCCCAGA
GACACAACAACCTTTTCCCGGAGCCTCGGACCACGAAGTGCTCAGTTCCAATTCCACCCCACCTAGCCCC
ACTCTCATACCTAGGGACTGCTCCGAAGCAGAAGTGGGTGACTGCCGAGGGACCTCGAGGAAGCTCCGCG
CCCGACGCGGAGGGCGCAACAGGCCCAAGAGCGAGTTGGCACTCAGCAAACAGCGAAGAAGCCGGCGCAA
GAAGGCCAATGATCGGGAGCGCAATCGCATGCACAACCTCAACTCGGCGCTGGATGCGCTGCGCGGTGTC
CTGCCCACCTTCCCGGATGACGCCAAACTTACAAAGATCGAGACCCTGCGCTTCGCCCACAACTACATCT
GGGCACTGACTCAGACGCTGCGCATAGCGGACCACAGCTTCTATGGCCCGGAGCCCCCTGTGCCCTGTGG
AGAGCTGGGGAGCCCCGGAGGTGGCTCCAACGGGGACTGGGGCTCTATCTACTCCCCAGTCTCCCAAGCG
GGTAACCTGAGCCCCACGGCCTCATTGGAGGAATTCCCTGGCCTGCAGGTGCCCAGCTCCCCATCCTATC
TGCTCCCGGGAGCACTGGTGTTCTCAGACTTCTTGTGAGCGGCCGCACTCGAGATATCTAGACCCAGCTT
TCTTGTACAAAGTGGTTGATCCGGGGATCCTCTAGTCAGCTGACGCGTGCTAGCGCGGCCGCATCGATAA
GCTTGTCGACGATATCTCTAGAGGATCATAATCAGCCATACCACATTTGTAGAGGTTTTACTTGCTTTAA
AAA
