>Addgene plasmid #75337 | Puro-iNgn3 | addgene partial sequence | sequence record 147947 | BGH-rev 5'-TAGAAGGCACAGTCGAGG-3'
GGGCCCTCTAGATCAGGCACCGGGCTTGCGGGTCATGCACCAGGTGCGCGGTCCTTCGGGCACCTCGACG
TCGGCGGTGACGGTGAAGCCGAGCCGCTCGTAGAAGGGGAGGTTGCGGGGCGCGGAGGTCTCCAGGAAGG
CGGGCACCCCGGCGCGCTCGGCCGCCTCCACTCCGGGGAGCACGACGGCGCTGCCCAGACCCTTGCCCTG
GTGGTCGGGCGAGACGCCGACGGTGGCCAGGAACCACGCGGGCTCCTTGGGCCGGTGCGGCGCCAGGAGG
CCTTCCATCTGTTGCTGCGCGGCCAGCCGGGAACCGCTCAACTCGGCCATGCGCGGGCCGATCTCGGCGA
ACACCGCCCCCGCTTCGACGCTCTCCGGCGTGGTCCAGACCGCCACCGCGGCGCCGTCGTCCGCGACCCA
CACCTTGCCGATGTCGAGCCCGACGCGCGTGAGGAAGAGTTCTTGCAGCTCGGTGACCCGCTCGATGTGG
CGGTCCGGATCGACGGTGTGGCGCGTGGCGGGGTAGTCGGCGAACGCGGCGGCGAGGGTGCGTACGGCCC
TGGGGACGTCGTCGCGGGTGGCGAGGCGCACCGTGGGCTTGTACTCGGTCATCTCGAGCCTAGGGCCGGG
ATTCTCCTCCACGTCACCGCATGTTAGAAGACTTCCTCTGCCCTCTCCGCTGCCAGATCTCTCGAGGCCC
TGTGGGAGGAAGAGAAGAGGTCAGAAGCTTGCCCCACTGTGGGGTGGAGGGGACAGATAAAAGTACCCAG
AACCAGAGCCACATTAACCGGCCCTGGGAATATAAGGTGGTCCCAGCTCGGGGACACAGGATCCCTGGAG
GCAGCAAACATGCTGTCCTGAAGTGGACATAGGGGCCCGGGTTGGAGGAAGAAGACTAGCTGAGCTCTCG
GACCCCTGGAAGATGCCATGACAGGG
